>Addgene plasmid #192956 | pKTop::tse5-CT (1169-1300) | addgene full sequence | sequence record 380615 | Addgene NGS Result
GCTAGCGCCCAATACGCAAACCGCCTCTCCCCGCGCGTTGGCCGATTCATTAATGCAGCTGGCACGACAG
GTTTCCCGACTGGAAAGCGGGCAGTGAGCGCAACGCAATTAATGTGAGTTAGCTCACTCATTAGGCACCC
CAGGCTTTACACTTTATGCTTCCGGCTCGTATGTTGTGTGGAATTGTGAGCGGATAACAATTTCACACAG
GAAACAGCTATGACCATGATTACGCCAAGCTATGATCATTCCGCTGGTTGTGATCGGTGCGTTTGCGGCG
CGTGCGGCGATTGGTGCGGCGCTGGGTGCGGGCATTGAGCTGGGTATGCAGACCGGCAAACAAGTGCTGG
GTCAGATGAAGGATAACTGGGACAGCGATCGTGACCTGACCGATATCAAGTGGAAATGCATCGACATTAA
CTGGAAACATGTTGGTGCGAGCGCGGCGATTGGTACCGTTGCGCCGGGCATGCTGAGCACCGGTAAAACC
GTGGTTCAGAGCGCGAAGGCGATTCGTACCCTGAGCGGTCAGGCGGCGAACACCGCGAACCGTGCGGCGA
AACTGGCGGCGCGTAAGGCGGCGCACGCGGATACCATCAAGAAAGCGGTGGCGACCCAAGCGGCGTGGCA
GACCGGCAAGGGGAGCTCGGCCCGGACACCAGAAATGCCTGTTCTGGAAAACCGGGCTGCTCAGGGCGAT
ATTACTGCACCCGGCGGTGCTCGCCGTTTAACGGGTGATCAGACTGCCGCTCTGCGTGATTCTCTTAGCG
ATAAACCTGCAAAAAATATTATTTTGCTGATTGGCGATGGGATGGGGGACTCGGAAATTACTGCCGCACG
TAATTATGCCGAAGGTGCGGGCGGCTTTTTTAAAGGTATAGATGCCTTACCGCTTACCGGGCAATACACT
CACTATGCGCTGAATAAAAAAACCGGCAAACCGGACTACGTCACCGACTCGGCTGCATCAGCAACCGCCT
GGTCAACCGGTGTCAAAACCTATAACGGCGCGCTGGGCGTCGATATTCACGAAAAAGATCACCCAACGAT
TCTGGAAATGGCAAAAGCCGCAGGTCTGGCGACCGGTAACGTTTCTACCGCAGAGTTGCAGGATGCCACG
CCCGCTGCGCTGGTGGCACATGTGACCTCGCGCAAATGCTACGGTCCGAGCGCGACCAGTGAAAAATGTC
CGGGTAACGCTCTGGAAAAAGGCGGAAAAGGATCGATTACCGAACAGCTGCTTAACGCTCGTGCCGACGT
TACGCTTGGCGGCGGCGCAAAAACCTTTGCTGAAACGGCAACCGCTGGTGAATGGCAGGGAAAAACGCTG
CGTGAACAGGCACAGGCGCGTGGTTATCAGTTGGTGAGCGATGCTGCCTCACTGAATTCGGTGACGGAAG
CGAATCAGCAAAAACCCCTGCTTGGCCTGTTTGCTGACGGCAATATGCCAGTGCGCTGGCTAGGACCGAA
AGCAACGTACCATGGCAATATCGATAAGCCCGCAGTCACCTGTACGCCAAATCCGCAACGTAATGACAGT
GTACCAACCCTGGCGCAGATGACCGACAAAGCCATTGAATTGTTGAGTAAAAATGAGAAAGGCTTTTTCC
TGCAAGTTGAAGGTGCGTCAATCGATAAACAGGATCATGCTGCGAATCCTTGTGGGCAAATTGGCGAGAC
GGTCGATCTCGATGAAGCCGTACAACGGGCGCTGGAATTCGCTAAAAAGGAGGGTAACACGCTGGTCATA
GTCACCGCTGATCACGCCCACGCCAGCCAGATTGTTGCGCCGGATACCAAAGCTCCGGGCCTCACCCAGG
CGCTAAATACCAAAGATGGCGCAGTGATGGTGATGAGTTACGGGAACTCCGAAGAGGATTCACAAGAACA
TACCGGCAGTCAGTTGCGTATTGCGGCGTATGGCCCGCATGCCGCCAATGTTGTTGGACTGACCGACCAG
ACCGATCTCTTCTACACCATGAAAGCCGCTCTGGGGCTGAAAACGGATTCACTGGCCGTCGTTTTACAAC
GTCGTGACTGGGAAAACCCTGGCGTTACCCAACTTAATCGCCTTGCAGCACATCCCCCTTTCGCCAGCTG
GCGTAATAGCGAAGAGGCCCGCACCGATCGCCCTTCCCAACAGTTGCGCAGCCTGAATGGCGAATGGCGC
TAAGTGCACTCTCAGTACAATCTGCTCTGATGCCGCATAGTTAAGCCAGCCCCGACACCCGCCAACACCC
GCTGACGCGCCCTGACGGGCTTGTCTGCTCCCGGCATCCGCTTACAGACAAGCTGTGACCGTCTCCGGGA
GCTGCATGTGTCAGAGGTTTTCACCGTCATCACCGAAACGCGCGAGACGAAAGGGCCGCCCTTCCCAACA
GTTGCGCAGCCTGAATGGCGAATGGCGCTGATGTCCGGCGGTGCTTTTGCCGTTACGCACCACCCCGTCA
GTAGCTGAACAGGAGGGACAGGGGGTGGGCGAAGAACTCCAGCATGAGATCCCCGCGCTGGAGGATCATC
CAGCCGGCGTCCCGGAAAACGATTCCGAAGCCCAACCTTTCATAGAAGGCGGCGGTGGAATCGAAATCTC
GTGATGGCAGGTTGGGCGTCGCTTGGTCGGTCATTTCGAACCCCAGAGTCCCGCTCAGAAGAACTCGTCA
AGAAGGCGATAGAAGGCGATGCGCTGCGAATCGGGAGCGGCGATACCGTAAAGCACGAGGAAGCGGTCAG
CCCATTCGCCGCCAAGCTCTTCAGCAATATCACGGGTAGCCAACGCTATGTCCTGATAGCGGTCCGCCAC
ACCCAGCCGGCCACAGTCGATGAATCCAGAAAAGCGGCCATTTTCCACCATGATATTCGGCAAGCAGGCA
TCGCCATGGGTCACGACGAGATCCTCGCCGTCGGGCATCCGCGCCTTGAGCCTGGCGAACAGTTCGGCTG
GCGCGAGCCCCTGATGCTCTTCGTCCAGATCATCCTGATCGACAAGACCGGCTTCCATCCGAGTACGTGC
TCGCTCGATGCGATGTTTCGCTTGGTGGTCGAATGGGCAGGTAGCCGGATCAAGCGTATGCAGCCGCCGC
ATTGCATCAGCCATGATGGATACTTTCTCGGCAGGAGCAAGGTGAGATGACAGGAGATCCTGCCCCGGCA
CTTCGCCCAATAGCAGCCAGTCCCTTCCCGCTTCAGTGACAACGTCGAGCACAGCTGCGCAAGGAACGCC
CGTCGTGGCCAGCCACGATAGCCGCGCTGCCTCGTCTTGGAGTTCATTCAGGGCACCGGACAGGTCGGTC
TTGACAAAAAGAACCGGGCGCCCCTGCGCTGACAGCCGGAACACGGCGGCATCAGAGCAGCCGATTGTCT
GTTGTGCCCAGTCATAGCCGAATAGCCTCTCCACCCAAGCGGCCGGAGAACCTGCGTGCAATCCATCTTG
TTCAATCATGCGAAACGATCCTCATCCTGTCTCTTGATCAGATCTTGATCCCCTGCGCCATCAGATCCTT
GGCGGCAAGAAAGCCATCCAGTTTACTTTGCAGGGCTTCCCAACCTTACCAGAGGGCGCCCCAGCTGGCA
ATTCCGGTTCGCTTGCTGTCCATAAAACCGCCCAGTCTAGCTATCGCCATGTAAGCCCACTGCAAGCTAC
CTGCTTTCTCTTTGCGCTTGCGTTTTCCCTTGTCCAGATAGCCCAGTAGCTGACATTCATCCGGGGTCAG
CACCGTTTCTGCGGACTGGCTTTCTACGTGTTCCGCTTCCTTTAGCAGCCCTTGCGCCCTGAGTGCTTGC
GGCAGCGTGAAGCTGTGCCTAGAAATATTTTATCTGATTAATAAGATGATCTTCTTGAGATCGTTTTGGT
CTGCGCGTAATCTCTTGCTCTGAAAACGAAAAAACCGCCTTGCAGGGCGGTTTTTCGAAGGTTCTCTGAG
CTACCAACTCTTTGAACCGAGGTAACTGGCTTGGAGGAGCGCAGTCACCAAAACTTGTCCTTTCAGTTTA
GCCTTAACCGGCGCATGACTTCAAGACTAACTCCTCTAAATCAATTACCAGTGGCTGCTGCCAGTGGTGC
TTTTGCATGTCTTTCCGGGTTGGACTCAAGACGATAGTTACCGGATAAGGCGCAGCGGTCGGACTGAACG
GGGGGTTCGTGCATACAGTCCAGCTTGGAGCGAACTGCCTACCCGGAACTGAGTGTCAGGCGTGGAATGA
GACAAACGCGGCCATAACAGCGGAATGACACCGGTAAACCGAAAGGCAGGAACAGGAGAGCGCACGAGGG
AGCCGCCAGGGGGAAACGCCTGGTATCTTTATAGTCCTGTCGGGTTTCGCCACCACTGATTTGAGCGTCA
GATTTCGTGATGCTTGTCAGGGGGGCGGAGCCTATGGAAAAACGGCTTTGCCGCGGCCCTCTCACTTCCC
TGTTAAGTATCTTCCTGGCATCTTCCAGGAAATCTCCGCCCCGTTCGTAAGCCATTTCCGCTCGCCGCAG
TCGAACGACCGAGCGTAGCGAGTCAGTGAGCGAGGAAGCGGAATATATCCTGTATCACATATTCTGCTGA
CGCACCGGTGCAGCCTTTTTTCTCCTGCCACATGAAGCACTTCACTGACACCCTCATCAGTGCCAACATA
GTAAGCCAGTATATACACTCC
Features (pLannotate 1.2.2; 16 found; start..end, strand, type, name):
      5..97      +  CDS            lacI (fragment): lac repressor; lacI; The lac repressor binds to the lac operator to inhibit transcription in E. coli. This inhibition can be relieved by adding lactose or isopropyl-β-D-thiogalactopyranoside (IPTG).
    110..131     +  protein_bind   CAP binding site: CAP binding activates transcription in the presence of cAMP. E. coli catabolite activator protein
    146..176     +  promoter       lac promoter: promoter for the E. coli lac operon
    184..200     +  protein_bind   lac operator: The lac repressor binds to the lac operator to inhibit transcription in E. coli. This inhibition can be relieved by adding lactose or isopropyl-β-D-thiogalactopyranoside (IPTG). lac repressor encoded by lacI
    242..640     +  CDS            tse5 (fragment): TSE5_PSEAE - Protein predicted: Swiss-Prot protein existence level 4. Toxin secreted by the H1 type VI (H1-T6SS) secretion system that acts on bacterial target cells. The producing bacterium is protected by a cognate immunity protein. From Pseudomonas aeruginosa (strain ATCC 15692 / DSM 22644 / CIP 104116 / JCM 14847 / LMG 12228 / 1C / PRS 101 / PAO1).
    650..2002    +  CDS            phoA: PPB_ECOLI - Experimental evidence at protein level: Swiss-Prot protein existence level 1. From Escherichia coli (strain K12).
   2003..2164    +  CDS            lacZα (fragment): LacZα fragment of β-galactosidase; lacZ fragment
   2174..2219    -  misc_feature   bom (fragment): basis of mobility region from pBR322
   2321..2356    -  CDS            rop (fragment): Rop protein, which maintains plasmids at low copy number; rop
   2367..2402    +  CDS            lacZα (fragment): LacZα fragment of β-galactosidase; lacZ fragment
   2405..2471    -  mobile_element IS1 (fragment): prokaryotic transposable element IS1
   2472..2624    -  CDS            ble (fragment): BLE_KLEPN - Experimental evidence at protein level: Swiss-Prot protein existence level 1. Binding protein with a strong affinity to the bleomycin family of antibiotics. Binds to CL990; an antimitotic-antibiotic compound. From Klebsiella pneumoniae.
   2648..3439    -  CDS            neo: KKA2_KLEPN - Also known as kan, nptII. Experimental evidence at protein level: Swiss-Prot protein existence level 1. Resistance to kanamycin, neomycin, paromomycin, ribostamycin, butirosin and gentamicin B. From Klebsiella pneumoniae.
   3471..3800    -  CDS            tnpA (fragment): TN5P_ECOLX - Also known as tnp. Experimental evidence at protein level: Swiss-Prot protein existence level 1. Mediates transposition of transposon Tn5 by a 'cut and paste' mechanism. First, the monomeric transposase binds the 19 bp inverted DNA repeats flanking the transposon. Then, dimerization of the DNA- bound transposase creates a synaptic DNA complex. After nicking of the first DNA strand, excision of the transposon proceeds through a series of intermediates. The transposase then mediates the insertion of the transposon at a new site by strand transfer. The activity of the wild- type tran
   3835..4380    +  rep_origin     p15A ori: Plasmids containing the medium-copy-number p15A origin of replication can be propagated in E. coli cells that contain a second plasmid with the ColE1 origin.
   4468..4523    +  rep_origin     RSF ori (fragment): Plasmids containing the RSF 1030 origin of replication can be propagated in E. coli cells that contain additional plasmids with compatible origins.
