[The description below was written by a language model from this plasmid's Addgene catalogue record and pLannotate feature annotations shown in this document.]
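Description:
pKTop::tse5-CT (1169-1300) is a bacterial expression plasmid built on the pKTop backbone, a vector designed for probing membrane protein topology in E. coli with a dual PhoA–LacZα reporter. It is selected with kanamycin through the Tn5-derived neo (nptII) gene, which is flanked by leftover fragments of ble, the Tn5 transposase and IS1. The catalogue lists it as high copy, but the feature table annotates a p15A origin, generally regarded as medium copy and compatible with ColE1-type plasmids, plus a short RSF ori fragment. This discrepancy is not resolved by the record.

The payload is a single fusion reading frame driven by the lac promoter, with its CAP binding site and lac operator. Only a small fragment of lacI is present, so repression would depend on the host. The insert encodes residues 1169–1300 of Tse5, a Pseudomonas aeruginosa toxin delivered by the H1 type VI secretion system. It is followed in frame by E. coli alkaline phosphatase (residues 22–472, lacking its own signal peptide) and a LacZα segment (residues 4–60). The catalogue states that a PelB signal peptide is fused at the N-terminus. The feature table does not annotate it separately, although there is a short unannotated stretch between the operator and the tse5 segment.

In this reporter system, PhoA is active only when exported to the periplasm, whereas LacZα complements β-galactosidase only in the cytoplasm. The balance of the two activities therefore reports on which side of the inner membrane the fusion junction lies. The plasmid was deposited for membrane insertion studies of the Tse5 C-terminal region, in work showing that this effector forms membrane pores.
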