Addgene plasmid #192956: pKTop::tse5-CT (1169-1300)
Purpose: For membrane insertion study; Expresses tse5-CT (1169-1300) /PhoA (22-472)/LacZ (4-60)fusion with PelB signalpeptide fused at the N-terminus
Depositing lab: David Albesa-Jové. Depositing organization: Instituto Biofisika Institutua (UPV/EHU, CSIC). Publication: The P. aeruginosa effector Tse5 forms membrane pores disrupting the membrane potential of intoxicated bacteria. Gonzalez-Magana A, Altuna J, Queralt-Martin M, Largo E, Velazquez C, Montanchez I, Bernal P, Alcaraz A, Albesa-Jove D. Commun Biol. 2022 Nov 5;5(1):1189. doi: 10.1038/s42003-022-04140-y. PubMed 36335275.
Backbone
  Vector backbone: pKTop
  Backbone manufacturer: Ladant Lab (https://research.pasteur.fr/en/team/biochemistry-of-macromolecular-interactions/)
  Vector type: Bacterial Expression
Growth in bacteria
  Bacterial resistance: Kanamycin, 50 μg/mL
  Growth temperature: 37°C
  Growth strain: DH5alpha
  Copy number: High Copy
Gene/Insert
  Gene/Insert name: tse5-CT (1169-1300)
  Species: Pseudomonas aeruginosa
  Mutation: encodes for tse5 (1169-1300)
  Cloning method: Unknown
Terms and licenses: Academic/Nonprofit Terms; Industry Terms: Not Available to Industry
Depositor comments: Please visit https://doi.org/10.21203/rs.3.rs-967174/v1 for preprint.
How to cite: pKTop::tse5-CT (1169-1300) was a gift from David Albesa-Jové (Addgene plasmid # 192956 ; http://n2t.net/addgene:192956 ; RRID:Addgene_192956)
